Addgene plasmid #40019: pBEST-OR2-OR1-Pr-UTR1-deGFP-T500
Depositing lab: Vincent Noireaux. Depositing organization: University of Minnesota. Publication: Efficient cell-free expression with the endogenous E. Coli RNA polymerase and sigma factor 70. Shin J, Noireaux V. J Biol Eng. 2010 Jun 24;4:8. 10.1186/1754-1611-4-8 PubMed 20576148.
Backbone
  Vector backbone: pBEST-Luc
  Backbone manufacturer: Promega
  Total vector size (bp): 4486
  Modifications to backbone: pTacI promoter was removed and replaced by the bacteriophage Lambda promoter OR2-OR1-Pr, with one mutation made in this promoter. Untranslated region was removed and relplaced by UTR1, a powerful UTR (see reference related to this plasmid) Luc gene (firefly Luciferase) was removed and replaced by deGFP. A transcriptional terminator was added, called T500 (see reference related to this plasmid).
  Vector type: Bacterial Expression
Growth in bacteria
  Bacterial resistance: Ampicillin, 100 μg/mL
  Growth temperature: 30°C
  Growth strain: KL740
  Growth instructions: Grow at 29C in strain KL740, LB medium.
  Copy number: High Copy
Gene/Insert
  Gene/Insert name: deGFP (alt name: eGFP-Del6-229)
  Species: Synthetic
  Insert size (bp): 678
  Promoter: OR2-OR1-Pr (bacteriophage Lambda with one mutation)
  Cloning method: Restriction Enzyme; 5′ cloning site NcoI (not destroyed); 3′ cloning site XhoI (not destroyed)
  Sequencing primers: 5′ TATACCATGGAGCTTTTCACTGGCG; 3′ CGTGACCGCCGCCGGGATCTAACTCGAGCAAAG
Terms and licenses: Academic/Nonprofit Terms; Industry Terms: Not Available to Industry
How to cite: pBEST-OR2-OR1-Pr-UTR1-deGFP-T500 was a gift from Vincent Noireaux (Addgene plasmid # 40019 ; http://n2t.net/addgene:40019 ; RRID:Addgene_40019)
