[The description below was written by a language model from this plasmid's Addgene catalogue record and pLannotate feature annotations shown in this document.]
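Description:
pBEST-OR2-OR1-Pr-UTR1-deGFP-T500 is a high-copy bacterial expression plasmid derived from the Promega pBEST-Luc backbone and built as a strong reporter for E. coli-based cell-free transcription-translation systems that rely on the endogenous RNA polymerase and sigma factor 70. It replicates from a ColE1/pUC-type origin and carries the bla gene with its own promoter for ampicillin selection. According to the record, the original pTacI promoter was replaced by the bacteriophage lambda OR2-OR1-Pr promoter carrying one mutation. The native untranslated region was swapped for UTR1, which the feature table identifies as containing the efficient ribosome binding site of phage T7 gene 10. The firefly luciferase gene was exchanged for deGFP, and a transcriptional terminator called T500 was added downstream.

The insert, deGFP (also called eGFP-Del6-229), is a synthetic truncated EGFP variant of about 678 bp cloned between NcoI and XhoI sites that remain intact, so the reporter can be exchanged for other coding sequences. The automated annotation labels this open reading frame as an EGFP-family protein. It also flags a short tetracycline-resistance fragment downstream of the reporter and a lambda O protein fragment upstream of it; these appear to be non-functional remnants or homology hits rather than working genes. The promoter and T500 terminator are not annotated as features.

Because Pr is a strong constitutive sigma-70 promoter controlled through the OR operators, which bind lambda repressor, the designated propagation strain KL740 presumably supplies repressor to keep expression in check, although the record does not say so explicitly. The catalogue lists a total size of 4486 bp, whereas the depositor's full sequence is 3202 nt, and the record does not explain this discrepancy.
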