Features (pLannotate 1.2.2; 7 found; start..end, strand, type, name):
      7..29      +  RBS            RBS: efficient ribosome binding site from bacteriophage T7 gene 10 (Olins and Rangwala, 1989)
     39..710     +  CDS            (3-F)Tyr-EGFP: (3-F)Tyr-EGFP is a basic (constitutively fluorescent) green fluorescent protein published in 2004, derived from Aequorea victoria.
    750..881     +  CDS            TcR (fragment): tetracycline efflux protein; tet; confers resistance to tetracycline
   1061..1649    -  rep_origin     ori: high-copy-number ColE1/pMB1/pBR322/pUC origin of replication
   1820..2680    -  CDS            AmpR: β-lactamase; bla; confers resistance to ampicillin, carbenicillin, and related antibiotics
   2681..2785    -  promoter       AmpR promoter: bla
   2887..3180    +  CDS            O (fragment): VRPO_LAMBD - Protein inferred from homology: Swiss-Prot protein existence level 3. Necessary for the bidirectional replication of DNA. It interacts with the ori (origin of replication) region of the genome during the initiation of replication. From Escherichia phage lambda (Bacteriophage lambda).
>Addgene plasmid #40019 | pBEST-OR2-OR1-Pr-UTR1-deGFP-T500 | depositor full sequence | sequence record 50796 | pBEST-OR2-OR1-Pr-UTR1-deGFP-T500 sequence 3202 bps
AATAATTTTGTTTAACTTTAAGAAGGAGATATACCATGGAGCTTTTCACTGGCGTTGTTCCCATCCTGGT
CGAGCTGGACGGCGACGTAAACGGCCACAAGTTCAGCGTGTCCGGCGAGGGCGAGGGCGATGCCACCTAC
GGCAAGCTGACCCTGAAGTTCATCTGCACCACCGGCAAGCTGCCCGTGCCCTGGCCCACCCTCGTGACCA
CCCTGACCTACGGCGTGCAGTGCTTCAGCCGCTACCCCGACCACATGAAGCAGCACGACTTCTTCAAGTC
CGCCATGCCCGAAGGCTACGTCCAGGAGCGCACCATCTTCTTCAAGGACGACGGCAACTACAAGACCCGC
GCCGAGGTGAAGTTCGAGGGCGACACCCTGGTGAACCGCATCGAGCTGAAGGGCATCGACTTCAAGGAGG
ACGGCAACATCCTGGGGCACAAGCTGGAGTACAACTACAACAGCCACAACGTCTATATCATGGCCGACAA
GCAGAAGAACGGCATCAAGGTGAACTTCAAGATCCGCCACAACATCGAGGACGGCAGCGTGCAGCTCGCC
GACCACTACCAGCAGAACACCCCCATCGGCGACGGCCCCGTGCTGCTGCCCGACAACCACTACCTGAGCA
CCCAGTCCGCCCTGAGCAAAGACCCCAACGAGAAGCGCGATCACATGGTCCTGCTGGAGTTCGTGACCGC
CGCCGGGATCTAACTCGAGCAAAGCCCGCCGAAAGGCGGGCTTTTCTGTGTCGACCGATGCCCTTGAGAG
CCTTCAACCCAGTCAGCTCCTTCCGGTGGGCGCGGGGCATGACTATCGTCGCCGCACTTATGACTGTCTT
CTTTATCATGCAACTCGTAGGACAGGTGCCGGCAGCGCTCTTCCGCTTCCTCGCTCACTGACTCGCTGCG
CTCGGTCGTTCGGCTGCGGCGAGCGGTATCAGCTCACTCAAAGGCGGTAATACGGTTATCCACAGAATCA
GGGGATAACGCAGGAAAGAACATGTGAGCAAAAGGCCAGCAAAAGGCCAGGAACCGTAAAAAGGCCGCGT
TGCTGGCGTTTTTCCATAGGCTCCGCCCCCCTGACGAGCATCACAAAAATCGACGCTCAAGTCAGAGGTG
GCGAAACCCGACAGGACTATAAAGATACCAGGCGTTTCCCCCTGGAAGCTCCCTCGTGCGCTCTCCTGTT
CCGACCCTGCCGCTTACCGGATACCTGTCCGCCTTTCTCCCTTCGGGAAGCGTGGCGCTTTCTCAATGCT
CACGCTGTAGGTATCTCAGTTCGGTGTAGGTCGTTCGCTCCAAGCTGGGCTGTGTGCACGAACCCCCCGT
TCAGCCCGACCGCTGCGCCTTATCCGGTAACTATCGTCTTGAGTCCAACCCGGTAAGACACGACTTATCG
CCACTGGCAGCAGCCACTGGTAACAGGATTAGCAGAGCGAGGTATGTAGGCGGTGCTACAGAGTTCTTGA
AGTGGTGGCCTAACTACGGCTACACTAGAAGGACAGTATTTGGTATCTGCGCTCTGCTGAAGCCAGTTAC
CTTCGGAAAAAGAGTTGGTAGCTCTTGATCCGGCAAACAAACCACCGCTGGTAGCGGTGGTTTTTTTGTT
TGCAAGCAGCAGATTACGCGCAGAAAAAAAGGATCTCAAGAAGATCCTTTGATCTTTTCTACGGGGTCTG
ACGCTCAGTGGAACGAAAACTCACGTTAAGGGATTTTGGTCATGAGATTATCAAAAAGGATCTTCACCTA
GATCCTTTTAAATTAAAAATGAAGTTTTAAATCAATCTAAAGTATATATGAGTAAACTTGGTCTGACAGT
TACCAATGCTTAATCAGTGAGGCACCTATCTCAGCGATCTGTCTATTTCGTTCATCCATAGTTGCCTGAC
TCCCCGTCGTGTAGATAACTACGATACGGGAGGGCTTACCATCTGGCCCCAGTGCTGCAATGATACCGCG
AGACCCACGCTCACCGGCTCCAGATTTATCAGCAATAAACCAGCCAGCCGGAAGGGCCGAGCGCAGAAGT
GGTCCTGCAACTTTATCCGCCTCCATCCAGTCTATTAATTGTTGCCGGGAAGCTAGAGTAAGTAGTTCGC
CAGTTAATAGTTTGCGCAACGTTGTTGCCATTGCTACAGGCATCGTGGTGTCACGCTCGTCGTTTGGTAT
GGCTTCATTCAGCTCCGGTTCCCAACGATCAAGGCGAGTTACATGATCCCCCATGTTGTGCAAAAAAGCG
GTTAGCTCCTTCGGTCCTCCGATCGTTGTCAGAAGTAAGTTGGCCGCAGTGTTATCACTCATGGTTATGG
CAGCACTGCATAATTCTCTTACTGTCATGCCATCCGTAAGATGCTTTTCTGTGACTGGTGAGTACTCAAC
CAAGTCATTCTGAGAATAGTGTATGCGGCGACCGAGTTGCTCTTGCCCGGCGTCAATACGGGATAATACC
GCGCCACATAGCAGAACTTTAAAAGTGCTCATCATTGGAAAACGTTCTTCGGGGCGAAAACTCTCAAGGA
TCTTACCGCTGTTGAGATCCAGTTCGATGTAACCCACTCGTGCACCCAACTGATCTTCAGCATCTTTTAC
TTTCACCAGCGTTTCTGGGTGAGCAAAAACAGGAAGGCAAAATGCCGCAAAAAAGGGAATAAGGGCGACA
CGGAAATGTTGAATACTCATACTCTTCCTTTTTCAATATTATTGAAGCATTTATCAGGGTTATTGTCTCA
TGAGCGGATACATATTTGAATGTATTTAGAAAAATAAACAAATAGGGGTTCCGCGCACATTTCCCCGAAA
AGTGCCACCTGACGTCTAAGAAACCATTATTATCATGACATTAACCTATAAAAATAGGCGTATCACGAGG
CCCTTTCGTCTTCAAGAATTCTGGCGAATCCTCTGACCAGCCAGAAAACGACCTTTCTGTGGTGAAACCG
GATGCTGCAATTCAGAGCGGCAGCAAGTGGGGGACAGCAGAAGACCTGACCGCCGCAGAGTGGATGTTTG
ACATGGTGAAGACTATCGCACCATCAGCCAGAAAACCGAATTTTGCTGGGTGGGCTAACGATATCCGCCT
GATGCGTGAACGTGACGGACGTAACCACCGCGACATGTGTGTGCTGTTCCGCTGGGCATGCTGAGCTAAC
ACCGTGCGTGTTGACAATTTTACCTCTGGCGGTGATAATGGTTGCAGCTAGC
