>Addgene plasmid #40019 | pBEST-OR2-OR1-Pr-UTR1-deGFP-T500 | addgene partial sequence | sequence record 53425 | EXFP-R 5'-GTCTTGTAGTTGCCGTCGTC-3'
CCTTCGGGCATGGCGGACTTGAAGAAGTCGTGCTGCTTCATGTGGTCGGGGTAGCGGCTGAAGCACTGCA
CGCCGTAGGTCAGGGTGGTCACGAGGGTGGGCCAGGGCACGGGCAGCTTGCCGGTGGTGCAGATGAACTT
CAGGGTCAGCTTGCCGTAGGTGGCATCGCCCTCGCCCTCGCCGGACACGCTGAACTTGTGGCCGTTTACG
TCGCCGTCCAGCTCGACCAGGATGGGAACAACGCCAGTGAAAAGCTCCATGGTATATCTCCTTCTTAAAG
TTAAACAAAATTATTGCTAGCTGCAACCATTATCACCGCCAGAGGTAAAATTGTCAACACGCACGGTGTT
AGCTCAGCATGCCCAGCGGAACAGCACACACATGTCGCGGTGGTTACGTCCGTCACGTTCACGCATCAGG
CGGATATCGTTAGCCCACCCAGCAAAATTCGGTTTTCTGGCTGATGGTGCGATAGTCTTCACCATGTCAA
ACATCCACTCTGCGGCGGTCAGGTCTTCTGCTGTCCCCCACTTGCTGGCGCTCTGAATTGCAGCATCCGG
TTTCACCACAGAAAGGTCGTTTTCTGGCTGGTCAGAGGATTCGCCAGAATTCTTGAAGACGAAAGGGCCT
CGTGATACGCCTATTTTTATAGGTTAATGTCATGATAATAATGGTTTCTTAGACGTCAGGTGGCACTTTT
CGGGGAAATGTGCGCGGAACCCCTATTTGTTTATTTTTCTAAATACATTCAAATATGTATCCGCTCATGA
GACAATAACCCTGATAAATGCTTCAATAATATTGAAAAAGGAAGAGTATGAGTATTCAACATTTCCGTGT
CGCCCTTATT
