>Addgene plasmid #40019 | pBEST-OR2-OR1-Pr-UTR1-deGFP-T500 | addgene partial sequence | sequence record 54082 | EGFP-C 5'-CATGGTCCTGCTGGAGTTCGTG-3'
ACTCGAGCAAAGCCCGCCGAAAGGCGGGCTTTTCTGTGTCGACCGATGCCCTTGAGAGCCTTCAACCCAG
TCAGCTCCTTCCGGTGGGCGCGGGGCATGACTATCGTCGCCGCACTTATGACTGTCTTCTTTATCATGCA
ACTCGTAGGACAGGTGCCGGCAGCGCTCTTCCGCTTCCTCGCTCACTGACTCGCTGCGCTCGGTCGTTCG
GCTGCGGCGAGCGGTATCAGCTCACTCAAAGGCGGTAATACGGTTATCCACAGAATCAGGGGATAACGCA
GGAAAGAACATGTGAGCAAAAGGCCAGCAAAAGGCCAGGAACCGTAAAAAGGCCGCGTTGCTGGCGTTTT
TCCATAGGCTCCGCCCCCCTGACGAGCATCACAAAAATCGACGCTCAAGTCAGAGGTGGCGAAACCCGAC
AGGACTATAAAGATACCAGGCGTTTCCCCCTGGAAGCTCCCTCGTGCGCTCTCCTGTTCCGACCCTGCCG
CTTACCGGATACCTGTCCGCCTTTCTCCCTTCGGGAAGCGTGGCGCTTTCTCATAGCTCACGCTGTAGGT
ATCTCAGTTCGGTGTAGGTCGTTCGCTCCAAGCTGGGCTGTGTGCACGAACCCCCCGTTCAGCCCGACCG
CTGCGCCTTATCCGGTAACTATCGTCTTGAGTCCAACCCGGTAAGACACGACTTATCGCCACTGGCAGCA
GCCACTGGTAACAGGATTAGCAGAGCGAGGTATGTAGGCGGTGCTACAGAGTTCTTGAAGTGGTGGCCTA
ACTACGGCTACACTAGAAGAACAGTATTTGGTATCTGCGCTCTGCTGAAGCCAGTTACCTTCGGAAAAAG
AGTTGGTAGCTCTTGATCC
